>Addgene plasmid #170470 | pYY_S1_400 | depositor full sequence | sequence record 330571 | Full Sequence
TATCACAGTTAAATTGCTAACGCAGTCAGGCACCGTGTATGAAATCTAACAATGCGCTCATCGTCATCCT
CGGCACCGTCACCCTGGATGCTGTAGGCATAGGCTTGGTTATGCCGGTACTGCCGGGCCTCTTGCGGGAT
ATCGTCCATTCCGACAGCATCGCCAGTCACTATGGCGTGCTGCTAGCGCTATATGCGTTGATGCAATTTC
TATGCGCACCCGTTCTCGGAGCACTGTCCGACCGCTTTGGCCGCCGCCCAGTCCTGCTCGCTTCGCTACT
TGGAGCCACTATCGACTACGCGATCATGGCGACCACACCCGTCCTGTGGATCCTCTACGCCGGACGCATC
GTGGCCGGCATCACCGGCGCCACAGGTGCGGTTGCTGGCGCCTATATCGCCGACATCACCGATGGGGAAG
ATCGGGCTCGCCACTTCGGGCTCATGAGCGCTTGTTTCGGCGTGGGTATGGTGGCAGGCCCCGTGGCCGG
GGGACTGTTGGGCGCCATCTCCTTGCATGCACCATTCCTTGCGGCGGCGGTGCTCAACGGCCTCAACCTA
CTACTGGGCTGCTTCCTAATGCAGGAGTCGCATAAGGGAGAGCGTCGACCGATGCCCTTGAGAGCCTTCA
ACCCAGTCAGCTCCTTCCGGTGGGCGCGGGGCATGACTATCGTCGCCGCACTTATGACTGTCTTCTTTAT
CATGCAACTCGTAGGACAGGTGCCGGCAGCGCTCTGGGTCATTTTCGGCGAGGACCGCTTTCGCTGGAGC
GCGACGATGATCGGCCTGTCGCTTGCGGTATTCGGAATCTTGCACGCCCTCGCTCAAGCCTTCGTCACTG
GTCCCGCCACCAAACGTTTCGGCGAGAAGCAGGCCATTATCGCCGGCATGGCGGCCGACGCGCTGGGCTA
CGTCTTGCTGGCGTTCGCGACGCGAGGCTGGATGGCCTTCCCCATTATGATTCTTCTCGCTTCCGGCGGC
ATCGGGATGCCCGCGTTGCAGGCCATGCTGTCCAGGCAGGTAGATGACGACCATCAGGGACAGCTTCAAG
GATCGCTCGCGGCTCTTACCAGCCTAACTTCGATCATTGGACCGCTGATCGTCACGGCGATTTATGCCGC
CTCGGCGAGCACATGGAACGGGTTGGCATGGATTGTAGGCGCCGCCCTATACCTTGTCTGCCTCCCCGCG
TTGCGTCGCGGTGCATGGAGCCGGGCCACCTCGACCTGAATGGAAGCCGGCGGCACCTCGCTAACGGATT
CACCACTCCAAGAATTGGAGCCAATCAATTCTTGCGGAGAACTGTGAATGCGCAAACCAACCCTTGGCAG
AACATATCCATCGCGTCCGCCATCTCCAGCAGCCGCACGCGGCGCATCTCGGGCAGCGTTGGGTCCTGGC
CACGGGTGCGCATGATCGTGCTCCTGTCGTTGAGGACCCGGCTAGGCTGGCGGGGTTGCCTTACTGGTTA
GCAGAATGAATCACCGATACGCGAGCGAACGTGAAGCGACTGCTGCTGCAAAACGTCTGCGACCTGAGCA
ACAACATGAATGGTCTTCGGTTTCCGTGTTTCGTAAAGTCTGGAAACGCGGAAGTCAGCGCCCTGCACCA
TTATGTTCCGGATCTGCATCGCAGGATGCTGCTGGCTACCCTGTGGAACACCTACATCTGTATTAACGAA
GCGCTGGCATTGACCCTGAGTGATTTTTCTCTGGTCCCGCCGCATCCATACCGCCAGTTGTTTACCCTCA
CAACGTTCCAGTAACCGGGCATGTTCATCATCAGTAACCCGTATCGTGAGCATCCTCTCTCGTTTCATCG
GTATCATTACCCCCATGAACAGAAATCCCCCTTACACGGAGGCATCAGTGACCAAACAGGAAAAAACCGC
CCTTAACATGGCCCGCTTTATCAGAAGCCAGACATTAACGCTTCTGGAGAAACTCAACGAGCTGGACGCG
GATGAACAGGCAGACATCTGTGAATCGCTTCACGACCACGCTGATGAGCTTTACCGCAGCTGCCTCGCGC
GTTTCGGTGATGACGGTGAAAACCTCTGACACATGCAGCTCCCGGAGACGGTCACAGCTTGTCTGTAAGC
GGATGCCGGGAGCAGACAAGCCCGTCAGGGCGCGTCAGCGGGTGTTGGCAGGTGTCGGGGCGCAGCCATG
ACCCAGTCACCCCATGGTGCAGTATGAAGGCGGCGGAGCCGACACCACGGCCACCGATATTATTTGCCCG
ATGTACGCGCGCGTGGATGAAGACCAGCCCTTCCCGGCTTTATCAAAAAGAGTATTGACTTAAAGTCTAA
CCTATAGGATACTTACAGCGATGGAGAGGTGTAGTGGTAACCAGAAGATAAGATGGCTTTCGCTACCTGG
AGAGACGCGCCCGCTGATCCTTTGCGAATACGCCCACGCGATGGGTAACAGTCTTGGCGGTTTCGCTAAA
TACTGGCAGGCGTTTCGTCAGTATCCCCGTTTACAGGGCGGCTTCGTCTGGGACTGGGTGGATCAGTCGC
TGATTAAATATGATGAAAACGGCAACCCGTGGTACCGGCTTACGGCGGTGATTTTTGCGATACGCCGAAC
GAATTGTGAGCGCTCACAATTATCGCCAGTTCTGTATGAACGGTCTGGTCTTTGCCGACCGCACGCCGCA
TCCAGCGCTGACGGAAGCAAAACACCAGCAGCAGTTTTTCAGTTCCGTTTATCCGGGCAAACCATCGAAG
TGACCAGCGAATACCTGTTCCGTCATAGCGATAACGAGCTCCTGCACTGGATGGTGGCGCTGGATGGTAA
GCCGCTGGCAAGCGGTGAAGTGCCTCTGGATGTCGCTCCACAAGGTAAACAGTTGATTGAACTGTCTGAA
CTACCGCAGCCGGAGAGCGCCGGGCAACTCTGGCTCACAGTACGCGTAGTGCAACCGAACGCGACCGCAT
GGTCAGAAGCCGGGCACATCAGCGCCTGGCAGCAGTAGCGTCTGGCGGAAATTGTGAGCGGATAACAATT
AAACCTCAGTGTGACGCTCCCCGCCGCGTCCCACGCCATCCCGCATCTGACCACCAGCGAAATGGATTTT
TGCACTCGAGCTGGGTAATAAGCGTTGGCAATTTAACCGCCAGTCAGGCTTTCTTTCACAGATGTGGATT
GGCGATAAAAAACAACTGCTGACGCCGCTGCGCGATCAGTTCACCCGTGCACCGCTGGATAACGACATTG
GCGTAAGTGAAGCGACCCGCATTGACCCTAACGCCTGGGTCGAACACTGGAAGGCGGCGGGCCATTACCA
GGCCGAAGCAGCGTTGTTGCAGTGCACGGCAGATACACTTGCTGATGCGGTGCTGATTACGACCGCTCAC
GCGTGGCAGCATCAGGGGAAAACCTTATTTATCAGCCGGAAAACCTACCGGATTGATGGTAGTGGTCAAA
TGGCGATTACCGTTGATGTTGAAGTGGCGAGCGATACACCGCATCCGGCGCGGATTGGCCTGAACTGCCA
GCTGGCGCAGGTAGCAGAGCGGGTAAACTGGCTCGGATTAGCGGCCGCAAGAAAACTATCCCGACCGCCT
TACTGCCGCCTGTTTTGACCGCTGGGATCTGCTGTAACAGAGCATTAGCGCAAGGTGATTTTTGTCTTCT
TGCGCTAATTTTTTCCATTGTCTAGAGTAGCGATAGCGGAGTGTATACTGGCTTAACTATGCGGCATCAG
AGCAGATTGTACTGAGAGTGCACCATATGCGGTGTGAAATACCGCACAGATGCGTAAGGAGAAAATACCG
CATCAGGCGCTCTTCCGCTTCCTCGCTCACTGACTCGCTGCGCTCGGTCGTTCGGCTGCGGCGAGCGGTA
TCAGCTCACTCAAAGGCGGTAATACGGTTATCCACAGAATCAGGGGATAACGCAGGAAAGAACATGTGAG
CAAAAGGCCAGCAAAAGGCCAGGAACCGTAAAAAGGCCGCGTTGCTGGCGTTTTTCCATAGGCTCCGCCC
CCCTGACGAGCATCACAAAAATCGACGCTCAAGTCAGAGGTGGCGAAACCCGACAGGACTATAAAGATAC
CAGGCGTTTCCCCCTGGAAGCTCCCTCGTGCGCTCTCCTGTTCCGACCCTGCCGCTTACCGGATACCTGT
CCGCCTTTCTCCCTTCGGGAAGCGTGGCGCTTTCTCATAGCTCACGCTGTAGGTATCTCAGTTCGGTGTA
GGTCGTTCGCTCCAAGCTGGGCTGTGTGCACGAACCCCCCGTTCAGCCCGACCGCTGCGCCTTATCCGGT
AACTATCGTCTTGAGTCCAACCCGGTAAGACACGACTTATCGCCACTGGCAGCAGCCACTGGTAACAGGA
TTAGCAGAGCGAGGTATGTAGGCGGTGCTACAGAGTTCTTGAAGTGGTGGCCTAACTACGGCTACACTAG
AAGGACAGTATTTGGTATCTGCGCTCTGCTGAAGCCAGTTACCTTCGGAAAAAGAGTTGGTAGCTCTTGA
TCCGGCAAACAAACCACCGCTGGTAGCGGTGGTTTTTTTGTTTGCAAGCAGCAGATTACGCGCAGAAAAA
AAGGATCTCAAGAAGATCCTTTGATCTTTTCTACGGGGTCTGACGCTCAGTGGAACGAAAACTCACGTTA
AGGGATTTTGGTCATGAGATTATCAAAAAGGATCTTCACCTAGATCCTTTTAAATTAAAAATGAAGTTTT
AAATCAATCTAAAGTATATATGAGTAAACTTGGTCTGACAGTTACCAATGCTTAATCAGTGAGGCACCTA
TCTCAGCGATCTGTCTATTTCGTTCATCCATAGTTGCCTGACTCCCCGTCGTGTAGATAACTACGATACG
GGAGGGCTTACCATCTGGCCCCAGTGCTGCAATGATACCGCGAGACCCACGCTCACCGGCTCCAGATTTA
TCAGCAATAAACCAGCCAGCCGGAAGGGCCGAGCGCAGAAGTGGTCCTGCAACTTTATCCGCCTCCATCC
AGTCTATTAATTGTTGCCGGGAAGCTAGAGTAAGTAGTTCGCCAGTTAATAGTTTGCGCAACGTTGTTGC
CATTGCTGCAGGCATCGTGGTGTCACGCTCGTCGTTTGGTATGGCTTCATTCAGCTCCGGTTCCCAACGA
TCAAGGCGAGTTACATGATCCCCCATGTTGTGCAAAAAAGCGGTTAGCTCCTTCGGTCCTCCGATCGTTG
TCAGAAGTAAGTTGGCCGCAGTGTTATCACTCATGGTTATGGCAGCACTGCATAATTCTCTTACTGTCAT
GCCATCCGTAAGATGCTTTTCTGTGACTGGTGAGTACTCAACCAAGTCATTCTGAGAATAGTGTATGCGG
CGACCGAGTTGCTCTTGCCCGGCGTCAACACGGGATAATACCGCGCCACATAGCAGAACTTTAAAAGTGC
TCATCATTGGAAAACGTTCTTCGGGGCGAAAACTCTCAAGGATCTTACCGCTGTTGAGATCCAGTTCGAT
GTAACCCACTCGTGCACCCAACTGATCTTCAGCATCTTTTACTTTCACCAGCGTTTCTGGGTGAGCAAAA
ACAGGAAGGCAAAATGCCGCAAAAAAGGGAATAAGGGCGACACGGAAATGTTGAATACTCATACTCTTCC
TTTTTCAATATTATTGAAGCATTTATCAGGGTTATTGTCTCATGAGCGGATACATATTTGAATGTATTTA
GAAAAATAAACAAATAGGGGTTCCGCGCACATTTCCCCGAAAAGTGCCACCTGACGTCTAAGAAACCATT
ATTATCATGACATTAACCTATAAAAATAGGCGTATCACGAGGCCCTTTCGTCTTCAAGAATTCTCATGTT
TGACAGCTTATCATCGATAAGCTTTAATGCGGTAGTT
Features (pLannotate 1.2.2; 12 found; start..end, strand, type, name):
     39..1229    +  CDS            TcR: tetracycline efflux protein; tet; confers resistance to tetracycline
   1471..1851    -  CDS            YPB1_ECOLX: Protein predicted: Swiss-Prot protein existence level 4. From Escherichia coli.
   1868..2059    +  CDS            rop: Rop protein, which maintains plasmids at low copy number; rop
   2161..2180    +  misc_feature   bom (fragment): basis of mobility region from pBR322
   2186..2279    +  CDS            lacZ (fragment): β-galactosidase; lacZ
   2363..3602    +  CDS            lacZ (fragment): β-galactosidase; lacZ
   3597..3653    +  CDS            YDH2_PLAFS (fragment): Protein predicted: Swiss-Prot protein existence level 4. From Plasmodium falciparum (isolate fcm17 / Senegal).
   3667..3787    +  misc_feature   bom (fragment): basis of mobility region from pBR322
   3973..4561    -  rep_origin     ori: high-copy-number ColE1/pMB1/pBR322/pUC origin of replication
   4732..5592    -  CDS            AmpR: β-lactamase; bla; confers resistance to ampicillin, carbenicillin, and related antibiotics
   5593..5697    -  promoter       AmpR promoter: bla
   5810..5838    +  promoter       tet promoter: E. coli promoter for tetracycline efflux protein gene
