>Addgene plasmid #170470 | pYY_S1_400 | addgene full sequence | sequence record 336815 | Addgene NGS Result
TATCACAGTTAAATTGCTAACGCAGTCAGGCACCGTGTATGAAATCTAACAATGCGCTCATCGTCATCCT
CGGCACCGTCACCCTGGATGCTGTAGGCATAGGCTTGGTTATGCCGGTACTGCCGGGCCTCTTGCGGGAT
ATCGTCCATTCCGACAGCATCGCCAGTCACTATGGCGTGCTGCTAGCGCTATATGCGTTGATGCAATTTC
TATGCGCACCCGTTCTCGGAGCACTGTCCGACCGCTTTGGCCGCCGCCCAGTCCTGCTCGCTTCGCTACT
TGGAGCCACTATCGACTACGCGATCATGGCGACCACACCCGTCCTGTGGATCCTCTACGCCGGACGCATC
GTGGCCGGCATCACCGGCGCCACAGGTGCGGTTGCTGGCGCCTATATCGCCGACATCACCGATGGGGAAG
ATCGGGCTCGCCACTTCGGGCTCATGAGCGCTTGTTTCGGCGTGGGTATGGTGGCAGGCCCCGTGGCCGG
GGGACTGTTGGGCGCCATCTCCTTGCATGCACCATTCCTTGCGGCGGCGGTGCTCAACGGCCTCAACCTA
CTACTGGGCTGCTTCCTAATGCAGGAGTCGCATAAGGGAGAGCGTCGACCGATGCCCTTGAGAGCCTTCA
ACCCAGTCAGCTCCTTCCGGTGGGCGCGGGGCATGACTATCGTCGCCGCACTTATGACTGTCTTCTTTAT
CATGCAACTCGTAGGACAGGTGCCGGCAGCGCTCTGGGTCATTTTCGGCGAGGACCGCTTTCGCTGGAGC
GCGACGATGATCGGCCTGTCGCTTGCGGTATTCGGAATCTTGCACGCCCTCGCTCAAGCCTTCGTCACTG
GTCCCGCCACCAAACGTTTCGGCGAGAAGCAGGCCATTATCGCCGGCATGGCGGCCGACGCGCTGGGCTA
CGTCTTGCTGGCGTTCGCGACGCGAGGCTGGATGGCCTTCCCCATTATGATTCTTCTCGCTTCCGGCGGC
ATCGGGATGCCCGCGTTGCAGGCCATGCTGTCCAGGCAGGTAGATGACGACCATCAGGGACAGCTTCAAG
GATCGCTCGCGGCTCTTACCAGCCTAACTTCGATCATTGGACCGCTGATCGTCACGGCGATTTATGCCGC
CTCGGCGAGCACATGGAACGGGTTGGCATGGATTGTAGGCGCCGCCCTATACCTTGTCTGCCTCCCCGCG
TTGCGTCGCGGTGCATGGAGCCGGGCCACCTCGACCTGAATGGAAGCCGGCGGCACCTCGCTAACGGATT
CACCACTCCAAGAATTGGAGCCAATCAATTCTTGCGGAGAACTGTGAATGCGCAAACCAACCCTTGGCAG
AACATATCCATCGCGTCCGCCATCTCCAGCAGCCGCACGCGGCGCATCTCGGGCAGCGTTGGGTCCTGGC
CACGGGTGCGCATGATCGTGCTCCTGTCGTTGAGGACCCGGCTAGGCTGGCGGGGTTGCCTTACTGGTTA
GCAGAATGAATCACCGATACGCGAGCGAACGTGAAGCGACTGCTGCTGCAAAACGTCTGCGACCTGAGCA
ACAACATGAATGGTCTTCGGTTTCCGTGTTTCGTAAAGTCTGGAAACGCGGAAGTCAGCGCCCTGCACCA
TTATGTTCCGGATCTGCATCGCAGGATGCTGCTGGCTACCCTGTGGAACACCTACATCTGTATTAACGAA
GCGCTGGCATTGACCCTGAGTGATTTTTCTCTGGTCCCGCCGCATCCATACCGCCAGTTGTTTACCCTCA
CAACGTTCCAGTAACCGGGCATGTTCATCATCAGTAACCCGTATCGTGAGCATCCTCTCTCGTTTCATCG
GTATCATTACCCCCATGAACAGAAATCCCCCTTACACGGAGGCATCAGTGACCAAACAGGAAAAAACCGC
CCTTAACATGGCCCGCTTTATCAGAAGCCAGACATTAACGCTTCTGGAGAAACTCAACGAGCTGGACGCG
GATGAACAGGCAGACATCTGTGAATCGCTTCACGACCACGCTGATGAGCTTTACCGCAGCTGCCTCGCGC
GTTTCGGTGATGACGGTGAAAACCTCTGACACATGCAGCTCCCGGAGACGGTCACAGCTTGTCTGTAAGC
GGATGCCGGGAGCAGACAAGCCCGTCAGGGCGCGTCAGCGGGTGTTGGCAGGTGTCGGGGCGCAGCCATG
ACCCAGTCACCCCATGGTGCAGTATGAAGGCGGCGGAGCCGACACCACGGCCACCGATATTATTTGCCCG
ATGTACGCGCGCGTGGATGAACACCAGCCCTTCCCGGCTTTATCAAAAAGAGTATTGACTTAAAGTCTAA
CCTATAGGATACTTACAGCGATGGAGAGGTGTAGTGGTAACCAGAAGATAAGATGGCTTTCGCTACCTGG
AGAGACGCGCCCGCTGATCCTTTGCGAATACGCCCACGCGATGGGTAACAGTCTTGGCGGTTTCGCTAAA
TACTGGCAGGCGTTTCGTCAGTATCCCCGTTTACAGGGCGGCTTCGTCTGGGACTGGGTGGATCAGTCGC
TGATTAAATATGATGAAAACGGCAACCCGTGGTACCGGCTTACGGCGGTGATTTTGGCGATACGCCGAAC
GAATTGTGAGCGCTCACAATTATCGCCAGTTCTGTATGAACGGTCTGGTCTTTGCCGACCGCACGCCGCA
TCCAGCGCTGACGGAAGCAAAACACCAGCAGCAGTTTTTCCAGTTCCGTTTATCCGGGCAAACCATCGAA
GTGACCAGCGAATACCTGTTCCGTCATAGCGATAACGAGCTCCTGCACTGGATGGTGGCGCTGGATGGTA
AGCCGCTGGCAAGCGGTGAAGTGCCTCTGGATGTCGCTCCACAAGGTAAACAGTTGATTGAACTGCCTGA
ACTACCGCAGCCGGAGAGCGCCGGGCAACTCTGGCTCACAGTACGCGTAGTGCAACCGAACGCGACCGCA
TGGTCAGAAGCCGGGCACATCAGCGCCTGGCAGCAGTGGCGTCTGGCGGAAATTGTGAGCGGATAACAAT
TAAACCTCAGTGTGACGCTCCCCGCCGCGTCCCACGCCATCCCGCATCTGACCACCAGCGAAATGGATTT
TTGCACTCGAGCTGGGTAATAAGCGTTGGCAATTTAACCGCCAGTCAGGCTTTCTTTCACAGATGTGGAT
TGGCGATAAAAAACAACTGCTGACGCCGCTGCGCGATCAGTTCACCCGTGCACCGCTGGATAACGACATT
GGCGTAAGTGAAGCGACCCGCATTGACCCTAACGCCTGGGTCGAACGCTGGAAGGCGGCGGGCCATTACC
AGGCCGAAGCAGCGTTGTTGCAGTGCACGGCAGATACACTTGCTGATGCGGTGCTGATTACGACCGCTCA
CGCGTGGCAGCATCAGGGGAAAACCTTATTTATCAGCCGGAAAACCTACCGGATTGATGGTAGTGGTCAA
ATGGCGATTACCGTTGATGTTGAAGTGGCGAGCGATACACCGCATCCGGCGCGGATTGGCCTGAACTGCC
AGCTGGCGCAGGTAGCAGAGCGGGTAAACTGGCTCGGATTAGCGGCCGCAAGAAAACTATCCCGACCGCC
TTACTGCCGCCTGTTTTGACCGCTGGGATCTGCTGTAACAGAGCATTAGCGCAAGGTGATTTTTGTCTTC
TTGCGCTAATTTTTTCCATTGTCTAGAGTAGCGATAGCGGAGTGTATACTGGCTTAACTATGCGGCATCA
GAGCAGATTGTACTGAGAGTGCACCATATGCGGTGTGAAATACCGCACAGATGCGTAAGGAGAAAATACC
GCATCAGGCGCTCTTCCGCTTCCTCGCTCACTGACTCGCTGCGCTCGGTCGTTCGGCTGCGGCGAGCGGT
ATCAGCTCACTCAAAGGCGGTAATACGGTTATCCACAGAATCAGGGGATAACGCAGGAAAGAACATGTGA
GCAAAAGGCCAGCAAAAGGCCAGGAACCGTAAAAAGGCCGCGTTGCTGGCGTTTTTCCATAGGCTCCGCC
CCCCTGACGAGCATCACAAAAATCGACGCTCAAGTCAGAGGTGGCGAAACCCGACAGGACTATAAAGATA
CCAGGCGTTTCCCCCTGGAAGCTCCCTCGTGCGCTCTCCTGTTCCGACCCTGCCGCTTACCGGATACCTG
TCCGCCTTTCTCCCTTCGGGAAGCGTGGCGCTTTCTCATAGCTCACGCTGTAGGTATCTCAGTTCGGTGT
AGGTCGTTCGCTCCAAGCTGGGCTGTGTGCACGAACCCCCCGTTCAGCCCGACCGCTGCGCCTTATCCGG
TAACTATCGTCTTGAGTCCAACCCGGTAAGACACGACTTATCGCCACTGGCAGCAGCCACTGGTAACAGG
ATTAGCAGAGCGAGGTATGTAGGCGGTGCTACAGAGTTCTTGAAGTGGTGGCCTAACTACGGCTACACTA
GAAGGACAGTATTTGGTATCTGCGCTCTGCTGAAGCCAGTTACCTTCGGAAAAAGAGTTGGTAGCTCTTG
ATCCGGCAAACAAACCACCGCTGGTAGCGGTGGTTTTTTTGTTTGCAAGCAGCAGATTACGCGCAGAAAA
AAAGGATCTCAAGAAGATCCTTTGATCTTTTCTACGGGGTCTGACGCTCAGTGGAACGAAAACTCACGTT
AAGGGATTTTGGTCATGAGATTATCAAAAAGGATCTTCACCTAGATCCTTTTAAATTAAAAATGAAGTTT
TAAATCAATCTAAAGTATATATGAGTAAACTTGGTCTGACAGTTACCAATGCTTAATCAGTGAGGCACCT
ATCTCAGCGATCTGTCTATTTCGTTCATCCATAGTTGCCTGACTCCCCGTCGTGTAGATAACTACGATAC
GGGAGGGCTTACCATCTGGCCCCAGTGCTGCAATGATACCGCGAGACCCACGCTCACCGGCTCCAGATTT
ATCAGCAATAAACCAGCCAGCCGGAAGGGCCGAGCGCAGAAGTGGTCCTGCAACTTTATCCGCCTCCATC
CAGTCTATTAATTGTTGCCGGGAAGCTAGAGTAAGTAGTTCGCCAGTTAATAGTTTGCGCAACGTTGTTG
CCATTGCTGCAGGCATCGTGGTGTCACGCTCGTCGTTTGGTATGGCTTCATTCAGCTCCGGTTCCCAACG
ATCAAGGCGAGTTACATGATCCCCCATGTTGTGCAAAAAAGCGGTTAGCTCCTTCGGTCCTCCGATCGTT
GTCAGAAGTAAGTTGGCCGCAGTGTTATCACTCATGGTTATGGCAGCACTGCATAATTCTCTTACTGTCA
TGCCATCCGTAAGATGCTTTTCTGTGACTGGTGAGTACTCAACCAAGTCATTCTGAGAATAGTGTATGCG
GCGACCGAGTTGCTCTTGCCCGGCGTCAACACGGGATAATACCGCGCCACATAGCAGAACTTTAAAAGTG
CTCATCATTGGAAAACGTTCTTCGGGGCGAAAACTCTCAAGGATCTTACCGCTGTTGAGATCCAGTTCGA
TGTAACCCACTCGTGCACCCAACTGATCTTCAGCATCTTTTACTTTCACCAGCGTTTCTGGGTGAGCAAA
AACAGGAAGGCAAAATGCCGCAAAAAAGGGAATAAGGGCGACACGGAAATGTTGAATACTCATACTCTTC
CTTTTTCAATATTATTGAAGCATTTATCAGGGTTATTGTCTCATGAGCGGATACATATTTGAATGTATTT
AGAAAAATAAACAAATAGGGGTTCCGCGCACATTTCCCCGAAAAGTGCCACCTGACGTCTAAGAAACCAT
TATTATCATGACATTAACCTATAAAAATAGGCGTATCACGAGGCCCTTTCGTCTTCAAGAATTCTCATGT
TTGACAGCTTATCATCGATAAGCTTTAATGCGGTAGTT
Features (pLannotate 1.2.2; 12 found; start..end, strand, type, name):
     39..1229    +  CDS            TcR: tetracycline efflux protein; tet; confers resistance to tetracycline
   1471..1851    -  CDS            YPB1_ECOLX: Protein predicted: Swiss-Prot protein existence level 4. From Escherichia coli.
   1868..2059    +  CDS            rop: Rop protein, which maintains plasmids at low copy number; rop
   2161..2180    +  misc_feature   bom (fragment): basis of mobility region from pBR322
   2186..2279    +  CDS            lacZ (fragment): β-galactosidase; lacZ
   2363..3603    +  CDS            lacZ (fragment): β-galactosidase; lacZ
   3598..3654    +  CDS            YDH2_PLAFS (fragment): Protein predicted: Swiss-Prot protein existence level 4. From Plasmodium falciparum (isolate fcm17 / Senegal).
   3668..3788    +  misc_feature   bom (fragment): basis of mobility region from pBR322
   3974..4562    -  rep_origin     ori: high-copy-number ColE1/pMB1/pBR322/pUC origin of replication
   4733..5593    -  CDS            AmpR: β-lactamase; bla; confers resistance to ampicillin, carbenicillin, and related antibiotics
   5594..5698    -  promoter       AmpR promoter: bla
   5811..5839    +  promoter       tet promoter: E. coli promoter for tetracycline efflux protein gene
