[The description below was written by a language model from this plasmid's Addgene catalogue record and pLannotate feature annotations shown in this document.]
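Description:
pYY_S1_400 is a pBR322-derived bacterial plasmid of about 5.8 kb that serves as a PCR source for a defined transcription template rather than as a vehicle for protein production, even though it is catalogued as a bacterial expression vector. It replicates in E. coli from the ColE1/pMB1 origin and retains the pBR322 rop gene, although the record lists it as high copy. It carries both of the parental selection markers: the β-lactamase gene with its bla promoter for ampicillin resistance, and the tetracycline efflux gene driven by the tet promoter.

The synthetic insert, assembled by Gibson cloning, interrupts the pBR322 basis-of-mobility (bom) region, fragments of which flank it in both sequence records. According to the catalogue entry it consists of the T7A1 promoter, a strong phage promoter recognised by E. coli RNA polymerase, followed by two LacI binding sites (Os and O1) and the lambda t1 terminator, all embedded in lacZ-derived sequence. The depositor notes that the two operators lie 400 base pairs apart. The automated annotation detects only the two lacZ fragments and does not mark the promoter, operators or terminator, so their exact positions cannot be read from the feature tables. A short match to a predicted Plasmodium protein at the end of the lacZ region is probably a spurious hit. The depositor and sequencing-verified records differ by a single nucleotide in length.

Linear DNA amplified from this plasmid gives a template on which Lac repressor can bind both operators. That arrangement fits the associated work on tethered particle motion, a single-molecule method for probing DNA topology and interactions with transcription factors.
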