Addgene plasmid #170470: pYY_S1_400
Purpose: To amplify transcription template containing LacI operators
Depositing lab: Laura Finzi. Depositing organization: Emory University. Publication: Tethered Particle Motion: An Easy Technique for Probing DNA Topology and Interactions with Transcription Factors. Kovari DT, Yan Y, Finzi L, Dunlap D. Methods Mol Biol. 2018;1665:317-340. doi: 10.1007/978-1-4939-7271-5_17. PubMed 28940077.
Backbone
  Vector backbone: pBR322
  Vector type: Bacterial Expression
Growth in bacteria
  Bacterial resistance: Ampicillin and Tetracycline, 100 & 10 μg/mL
  Growth temperature: 37°C
  Growth strain: DH5alpha
  Copy number: High Copy
Gene/Insert
  Gene/Insert name: T7A1, Os, O1, lambda t1, in lacZ fragment
  Species: Synthetic
  Promoter: T7A1
  Cloning method: Gibson Cloning
Terms and licenses: Academic/Nonprofit Terms; Industry Terms: Not Available to Industry
Depositor comments: LacI operators separated by 400 base pairs.
How to cite: pYY_S1_400 was a gift from Laura Finzi (Addgene plasmid # 170470 ; http://n2t.net/addgene:170470 ; RRID:Addgene_170470)
